Addgene plasmid #98407: pYZ149
Purpose: Donor DNA plasmid to introduce his3 deletion in S. pombe. Linearization with Not1 digestion.
Depositing lab: Jef Boeke. Depositing organization: NYU Grossman School of Medicine. Publication: Construction of Designer Selectable Marker Deletions with CRISPR-Cas9 Toolbox in Schizosaccharomyces pombe and Optimized Design of Common Entry Vectors. Zhao Y, Boeke JD. G3 (Bethesda). 2018 Jan 10. pii: g3.117.300363. doi: 10.1534/g3.117.300363. PubMed 29321167.
Backbone
  Vector backbone: pAV10
  Backbone size w/o insert (bp): 2940
  Vector type: CRISPR, Synthetic Biology
Growth in bacteria
  Bacterial resistance: Ampicillin, 100 μg/mL
  Growth temperature: 37°C
  Growth strain: DH5alpha
  Copy number: High Copy
Gene/Insert 1
  Gene/Insert name: upstream homologous region to delete his3 in genome by recombination (alt name: alg2)
  Species: S. pombe (fission yeast)
  Insert size (bp): 2076
  Entrez Gene: alg2 (a.k.a. SPBC11B10.01, SPBC32H8.14)
  Cloning method: Gateway Cloning
  Sequencing primers: 5′ M13F; 3′ M13R
Gene/Insert 2
  Gene/Insert name: downstream homologous region to delete his3 in genome by recombination (alt name: cog8)
  Species: S. pombe (fission yeast)
  Entrez Gene: cog8 (a.k.a. SPBC11B10.03)
  Cloning method: Gateway Cloning
  Sequencing primers: 5′ M13F; 3′ M13R
Terms and licenses: Academic/Nonprofit Terms; Industry Terms: Not Available to Industry
How to cite: pYZ149 was a gift from Jef Boeke (Addgene plasmid # 98407 ; http://n2t.net/addgene:98407 ; RRID:Addgene_98407)
