[The description below was written by a language model from this plasmid's Addgene catalogue record and pLannotate feature annotations shown in this document.]
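Description:
pYZ149 is a donor DNA plasmid for introducing a designed deletion of the his3 selectable marker gene into the Schizosaccharomyces pombe genome, built as part of a CRISPR-Cas9 toolbox for making marker deletions in fission yeast. It is based on the pAV10 backbone, a small pUC-style E. coli cloning vector. The annotated sequence of about 5.2 kb carries a high-copy ColE1/pMB1-type origin, an ampicillin resistance gene (β-lactamase) with its own promoter, and an f1 phage origin. Remnants of the lac region (a lacI fragment, CAP site, lac promoter and operator, and a lacZα fragment) and a T7 promoter flank the cloning site. No yeast replication origin or yeast selectable marker is annotated, which fits its role as a source of repair template rather than a plasmid maintained in yeast.

The payload consists of two S. pombe genomic homology regions, recorded as assembled by Gateway cloning. The upstream arm covers part of alg2 and the downstream arm covers part of cog8, the genes that neighbour his3 on the chromosome. The feature table places an alg2 fragment and a cog8 fragment in this order. It also shows a short reverse-strand fragment of the his3 coding sequence between them, suggesting that the engineered allele may retain a small portion of his3 rather than removing the whole reading frame. The record does not define the exact deletion boundaries.

NotI digestion linearizes the plasmid for use as donor DNA. Homologous recombination through the two arms then replaces the native locus with the deletion allele, presumably together with Cas9 cleavage at his3 supplied from a separate construct, yielding a histidine-auxotrophic strain.
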