Features (pLannotate 1.2.2; 14 found; start..end, strand, type, name):
      2..94      +  CDS            lacI (fragment): lac repressor; lacI; The lac repressor binds to the lac operator to inhibit transcription in E. coli. This inhibition can be relieved by adding lactose or isopropyl-β-D-thiogalactopyranoside (IPTG).
    107..128     +  protein_bind   CAP binding site: CAP binding activates transcription in the presence of cAMP. E. coli catabolite activator protein
    143..173     +  promoter       lac promoter: promoter for the E. coli lac operon
    181..197     +  protein_bind   lac operator: The lac repressor binds to the lac operator to inhibit transcription in E. coli. This inhibition can be relieved by adding lactose or isopropyl-β-D-thiogalactopyranoside (IPTG). lac repressor encoded by lacI
    240..258     +  promoter       T7 promoter: promoter for bacteriophage T7 RNA polymerase
    261..295     -  misc_feature   MCS (fragment): pUC18/19 multiple cloning site
    425..1285    +  CDS            alg2 (fragment): ALG2_SCHPO - Protein inferred from homology: Swiss-Prot protein existence level 3. Mannosylates Man(2)GlcNAc(2)-dolichol diphosphate and Man(1)GlcNAc(2)-dolichol diphosphate to form Man(3)GlcNAc(2)-dolichol diphosphate. From Schizosaccharomyces pombe (strain 972 / ATCC 24843) (Fission yeast).
   1317..1570    -  CDS            S. pombe his3 (fragment): imidazole acetol phosphate transaminase, required for histidine biosynthesis; Schizosaccharomyces pombe his3
   2207..2554    +  CDS            cog8 (fragment): COG8_SCHPO - Protein inferred from homology: Swiss-Prot protein existence level 3. Required for normal Golgi function. From Schizosaccharomyces pombe (strain 972 / ATCC 24843) (Fission yeast).
   2603..2760    +  CDS            lacZα (fragment): LacZα fragment of β-galactosidase; lacZ fragment
   2765..3193    +  rep_origin     f1 ori (sequence partly withheld): f1 bacteriophage origin of replication; arrow indicates direction of (+) strand synthesis
   3246..3350    +  promoter       AmpR promoter: bla
   3351..4211    +  CDS            AmpR: β-lactamase; bla; confers resistance to ampicillin, carbenicillin, and related antibiotics
   4382..4970    +  rep_origin     ori: high-copy-number ColE1/pMB1/pBR322/pUC origin of replication
>Addgene plasmid #98407 | pYZ149 | addgene full sequence | sequence record 198894 | Addgene NGS Result
AGCGCCCAATACGCAAACCGCCTCTCCCCGCGCGTTGGCCGATTCATTAATGCAGCTGGCACGACAGGTT
TCCCGACTGGAAAGCGGGCAGTGAGCGCAACGCAATTAATGTGAGTTAGCTCACTCATTAGGCACCCCAG
GCTTTACACTTTATGCTTCCGGCTCGTATGTTGTGTGGAATTGTGAGCGGATAACAATTTCACACAGGAA
ACAGCTATGACCATGATTACGCCAAGCTCTAATACGACTCACTATAGGGAAAGCTTGCATGCCTGCAGGT
CGACTCTAGAGGATCGGCCGGCCCGCGGCCGCACAGTAATATCTTATATCTATGGAATAGAAAGAAACGG
AAATCGATTGTCATGAAATGATTTCCCTTTCTACGTTTCCTTTCCATTTGATTATAAGGTATTTACGTTA
TAGTCAACGAAAGCTTTTAATTTCCGTCAACCGATTTGAAAGGAAGAAGGATATTCGACTTGCAATCGAT
GCTTTTAGTGCATTGCGCGATCTTTCTGCTAACCGATTTCCTGAATACTTGCTTTTAGTAGCCGGTGGCT
ACGATATTCGTGTTTCAGAAAATCGTCGATATTTAAAAGAATTGCAGGAATTTTGTGAACAAAAGGATCT
TTCTTATACGACTGTAAAAGATAATTGGGATAACATAACTGTTGCTCCTTCTACCAATGTATTGTTTTTA
TTATCAGTTCCTTCAAAGGTTCGGGATGCTTTAATTTCTTCTTCTAGAATATTGCTCTACACTCCTGAAA
ATGAACATTTTGGTATTGTCCCTTTGGAAGCCATGCTTCGTAAAGTTCCAGTATTAGCCCAAACGAATGG
TGGGCCCTTGGAAACGGTTATAGATGGAAAGAATGGTTGGCTTCGTCCTAGAGACGCGAAAATTTGGGGA
AATGTTATATATGAAGCGACTACTAGTACTACATATGATACTGCTGCCATGGGTGAAGCAGGGAGTGAAT
GGGTGAAGAATGAATTTTCTACAGATGCAATGGCTCGAAAATTCGAATCGGAAATAATGTCTGGAATACG
ATCAATCACGCCCGAAAAAAGATTAATGAGACGCGTGAATGGACTGTTGGCTGTCTTTGTTCTATTTATG
CTATTTTGGGGGACATGCATTATCGCTGCAACTGTTCCCTTCGCCATAATCAAATTGTATTTCGCTCAAA
CGTATTCAAGCGTAAAACTCGGATTTATGCTAGGAACTTGTATAGTTTCAGTGTCATTTCTAACTTTCAC
TGTCTATGCAAAGCTAACGAATCTTTAATTCTTTTATTACACGGGTTATAATCCTTTCTATTAAGATTAG
CAAAAAATATATAGGCGAGAAAAGGGTAAAAAACAACAAAGGCCTGAAATCGCCAGCTCCAACAACAACA
GTAAACAGGGAGTACTTCATTGCTTTCCAAGCAGCTAATAAAATATCTTTCTAGAAGTAGCCCTCATATC
AATTATTACCCAAATATAAAGATAAAACATACTCAGAGAAGTCACTATATTCTATGTTAATATATATCAC
GCTTTCTAGTTTATCAAGTTATTACATACTGTTTACAGTTCGCTGAAATTAAAACACATATTTACTAGAC
TTTTGCCGTCCGAGAAATAGATATTTGTTACTTAAATTCATAATTCATTACATTTTATGAGGTTGTTTCA
ATTGCTACATGCTTTTTATCTAGCTATTTTATTTTCACTATACAGGCTGCATAGATGAGGCAGTTCAATC
CAGTCTTATTCACAATCTATTTCATTACCTAGGATAACCATTTTGGATTCATAACTTTTTGGCCTACGAT
TTATGTAAAAGTTAAATAAATTAAATTGTCGCAGCGCTTTTGCTTTATTTTATTCAAAGAAAATGCGAAT
ACTATTGCTCAACCTTTTTTAATTAAATATTGTTTAAATCCTTTAAACAAAACGATCGGAAAATCTAGCC
AGTGTTCCAAGATGAAGATGCAAGTTTCTACTCGAGAATGGATCCTTACATTAAGGCTGGTGCTTTCCAA
CCCTTACTACACATAAGGTACTTATATTCGTAACGCATTCATCCAAACGTGTAGCTCTTTTAGATTCTAT
TAGTTTCTTTTTTTTAGAAGATAGTTGTGAATGATTTTTTTACGCGTTTTCACTAAGAATTGTTTTGCTG
TACAACCTGACTTGAAAGCTTAAAGATCTTGAAGACATGGATAGTATAGGGGATAATGTAACGGAAATGG
ATGCTTTTGTTCGAGATCTTACTATGAAACCGTATGCAGAACTGGAGAAACGAAAAGCCGAATTGCATGC
TCAAAAATTAAAATTGGTGCAAAAACGCCAGCAACTGTTACGAGACAATTACAATGTATTAGTCGATTAT
GCTAGGAATCAAGATGCCTTTTATCAACTTCTCGAGAACAGTAGACACGATTTTAAAGAGCTTGTTTTAC
ATACAAATCAGCTATATGAACCTGTCAAGAGAAGCCAAAACTTTCTAACTTCAATTTCAGAGCATTACAG
AGATGCAAAACTAATGCATCAAGTTCAGCCGCATTAAGTAGTATACTGTTTTAGCGGCCGCGGGCCGGCC
TACCGAGCTCGAATTCACTGGCCGTCGTTTTACAACGTCGTGACTGGGAAAACCCTGGCGTTACCCAACT
TAATCGCCTTGCAGCACATCCCCCTTTCGCCAGCTGGCGTAATAGCGAAGAGGCCCGCACCGATCGCCCT
TCCCAACAGTTGCGCAGCCTGAATGGCGAATGGG
[124 nt withheld, positions 2765-2888]
C
[91 nt withheld, positions 2890-2980]
A
[49 nt withheld, positions 2982-3030]
CCTTTGACGTTGGAGTCCACGTTCTTT
[37 nt withheld, positions 3058-3094]
ACCCTATCTCGGTCTATTCTTTTGATTTATAAGGGATTTTGCCGATTTCGGCCTATTGGTTAAAAAATGA
GCTGATTTAACAAAAATTTAACGCGAATTTTAACAAAATATTAACGCTTACAATTTAGGTGGCACTTTTC
GGGGAAATGTGCGCGGAACCCCTATTTGTTTATTTTTCTAAATACATTCAAATATGTATCCGCTCATGAG
ACAATAACCCTGATAAATGCTTCAATAATATTGAAAAAGGAAGAGTATGAGTATTCAACATTTCCGTGTC
GCCCTTATTCCCTTTTTTGCGGCATTTTGCCTTCCTGTTTTTGCTCACCCAGAAACGCTGGTGAAAGTAA
AAGATGCTGAAGATCAGTTGGGTGCACGAGTGGGTTACATCGAACTGGATCTCAACAGCGGTAAGATCCT
TGAGAGTTTTCGCCCCGAAGAACGTTTTCCAATGATGAGCACTTTTAAAGTTCTGCTATGTGGCGCGGTA
TTATCCCGTATTGACGCCGGGCAAGAGCAACTCGGTCGCCGCATACACTATTCTCAGAATGACTTGGTTG
AGTACTCACCAGTCACAGAAAAGCATCTTACGGATGGCATGACAGTAAGAGAATTATGCAGTGCTGCCAT
AACCATGAGTGATAACACTGCGGCCAACTTACTTCTGACAACGATCGGAGGACCGAAGGAGCTAACCGCT
TTTTTGCACAACATGGGGGATCATGTAACTCGCCTTGATCGTTGGGAACCGGAGCTGAATGAAGCCATAC
CAAACGACGAGCGTGACACCACGATGCCTGTAGCAATGGCAACAACGTTGCGCAAACTATTAACTGGCGA
ACTACTTACTCTAGCTTCCCGGCAACAATTAATAGACTGGATGGAGGCGGATAAAGTTGCAGGACCACTT
CTGCGCTCGGCCCTTCCGGCTGGCTGGTTTATTGCTGATAAATCTGGAGCCGGTGAGCGTGGATCTCGCG
GTATCATTGCAGCACTGGGGCCAGATGGTAAGCCCTCCCGTATCGTAGTTATCTACACGACGGGGAGTCA
GGCAACTATGGATGAACGAAATAGACAGATCGCTGAGATAGGTGCCTCACTGATTAAGCATTGGTAACTG
TCAGACCAAGTTTACTCATATATACTTTAGATTGATTTAAAACTTCATTTTTAATTTAAAAGGATCTAGG
TGAAGATCCTTTTTGATAATCTCATGACCAAAATCCCTTAACGTGAGTTTTCGTTCCACTGAGCGTCAGA
CCCCGTAGAAAAGATCAAAGGATCTTCTTGAGATCCTTTTTTTCTGCGCGTAATCTGCTGCTTGCAAACA
AAAAAACCACCGCTACCAGCGGTGGTTTGTTTGCCGGATCAAGAGCTACCAACTCTTTTTCCGAAGGTAA
CTGGCTTCAGCAGAGCGCAGATACCAAATACTGTTCTTCTAGTGTAGCCGTAGTTAGGCCACCACTTCAA
GAACTCTGTAGCACCGCCTACATACCTCGCTCTGCTAATCCTGTTACCAGTGGCTGCTGCCAGTGGCGAT
AAGTCGTGTCTTACCGGGTTGGACTCAAGACGATAGTTACCGGATAAGGCGCAGCGGTCGGGCTGAACGG
GGGGTTCGTGCACACAGCCCAGCTTGGAGCGAACGACCTACACCGAACTGAGATACCTACAGCGTGAGCT
ATGAGAAAGCGCCACGCTTCCCGAAGGGAGAAAGGCGGACAGGTATCCGGTAAGCGGCAGGGTCGGAACA
GGAGAGCGCACGAGGGAGCTTCCAGGGGGAAACGCCTGGTATCTTTATAGTCCTGTCGGGTTTCGCCACC
TCTGACTTGAGCGTCGATTTTTGTGATGCTCGTCAGGGGGGCGGAGCCTATGGAAAAACGCCAGCAACGC
GGCCTTTTTACGGTTCCTGGCCTTTTGCTGGCCTTTTGCTCACATGTTCTTTCCTGCGTTATCCCCTGAT
TCTGTGGATAACCGTATTACCGCCTTTGAGTGAGCTGATACCGCTCGCCGCAGCCGAACGACCGAGCGCA
GCGAGTCAGTGAGCGAGGAAGCGGAAG
